>Addgene plasmid #105078 | pXNgate21-3HA | addgene full sequence | sequence record 204210 | Addgene NGS Result
GTAAAACGACGGCCAGTGCCAAGCTTTCGCGAGCTCGATATCCTTTTGTTGTTTCCGGGTGTACAATATG
GACTTCCTCTTTTCTGGCAACCAAACCCATACATCGGGATTCCTATAATACCTTCGTTGGTCTCCCTAAC
ATGTAGGTGGCGGAGGGGAGATATACAATAGAACAGATACCAGACAAGACATAATGGGCTAAACAAGACT
ACACCAATTACACTGCCTCATTGATGGTGGTACATAACGAACTAATACTGTAGCCCTAGACTTGATAGCC
ATCATCATATCGAAGTTTCACTACCCTTTTTCCATTTGCCATCTATTGAAGTAATAATAGGCGCATGCAA
CTTCTTTTCTTTTTTTTTTCTTTTCTCTCTCCCCCGTTGTTGTCTCACCATATCCGCAATGACAAAAAAA
TGATGGAAGACACTAAAGGAAAAAATTAACGACAAAGACAGCACCAACAGATGTCGTTGTTCCAGAGCTG
ATGAGGGGTATCTCGAAGCACACGAAACTTTTTCCTTCCTTCATTCACGCACACTACTCTCTAATGAGCA
ACGGTATACGGCCTTCCTTCCAGTTACTTGAATTTGAAATAAAAAAAAGTTTGCTGTCTTGCTATCAAGT
ATAAATAGACCTGCAATTATTAATCTTTTGTTTCCTCGTCATTGTTCTCGTTCCCTTTCTTCCTTGTTTC
TTTTTCTGCACAATATTTCAAGCTATACCAAGCATACAATCAACTCATATGTGAACAAGTTTGTACAAAA
AAGCAGGCTCTCCAACCACCATGAATTCTATACGAAGTTATTAGGTCTAGAGATCTGTTTAGCTTGCCTC
GTCCCCGCCGGGTCACCCGGCCAGCGACATGGAGGCCCAGAATACCCTCCTTGACAGTCTTGACGTGCGC
AGCTCAGGGGCATGATGTGACTGTCGCCCGTACATTTAGCCCATACATCCCCATGTATAATCATTTGCAT
CCATACATTTTGATGGCCGCACGGCGCGAAGCAAAAATTACGGCTCCTCGCTGCAGACCTGCGAGCAGGG
AAACGCTCCCCTCACAGACGCGTTGAATTGTCCCCACGCCGCGCCCCTGTAGAGAAATATAAAAGGTTAG
GATTTGCCACTGAGGTTCTTCTTTCATATACTTCCTTTTAAAATCTTGCTAGGATACAGTTCTCACATCA
CATCCGAACATAAACAACCATGGGTAAGGAAAAGACTCACGTTTCGAGGCCGCGATTAAATTCCAACATG
GATGCTGATTTATATGGGTATAAATGGGCTCGCGATAATGTCGGGCAATCAGGTGCGACAATCTATCGAT
TGTATGGGAAGCCCGATGCGCCAGAGTTGTTTCTGAAACATGGCAAAGGTAGCGTTGCCAATGATGTTAC
AGATGAGATGGTCAGACTAAACTGGCTGACGGAATTTATGCCTCTTCCGACCATCAAGCATTTTATCCGT
ACTCCTGATGATGCATGGTTACTCACCACTGCGATCCCCGGCAAAACAGCATTCCAGGTATTAGAAGAAT
ATCCTGATTCAGGTGAAAATATTGTTGATGCGCTGGCAGTGTTCCTGCGCCGGTTGCATTCGATTCCTGT
TTGTAATTGTCCTTTTAACAGCGATCGCGTATTTCGTCTCGCTCAGGCGCAATCACGAATGAATAACGGT
TTGGTTGATGCGAGTGATTTTGATGACGAGCGTAATGGCTGGCCTGTTGAACAAGTCTGGAAAGAAATGC
ATAAGCTTTTGCCATTCTCACCGGATTCAGTCGTCACTCATGGTGATTTCTCACTTGATAACCTTATTTT
TGACGAGGGGAAATTAATAGGTTGTATTGATGTTGGACGAGTCGGAATCGCAGACCGATACCAGGATCTT
GCCATCCTATGGAACTGCCTCGGTGAGTTTTCTCCTTCATTACAGAAACGGCTTTTTCAAAAATATGGTA
TTGATAATCCTGATATGAATAAATTGCAGTTTCATTTGATGCTCGATGAGTTTTTCTAATCAGTACTGAC
AATAAAAAGATTCTTGTTTTCAAGAACTTGTCATTTGTATAGTTTTTTTATATTGTAGTTGTTCTATTTT
AATCAAATGTTAGCGTGATTTATATTTTTTTTCGCCTCGACATCATCTGCCCAGATGCGAAGTTAAGTGC
GCAGAAAGTAATATCATGCGTCAATCGTATGTGAATGCTGGTCGCTATACTGCTGTCGATTCGATACTAA
CGCCGCCATCCAGTGTCGAAAACGAGCTCCCGGGTACCCAGCTTTCTTGTACAAAGTGGTTGGTGGTGGC
GGATCCGGTGGAGGTGGATCAATGCAGATTTTCGTCAAGACTTTGACCGGTAAAACCGGAACATTGGAAG
TTGAATCTTCCGATACCATCGACAACGTTAAGTCGAAAATTCAAGACAAGGAAGGAATCCCTGGTTACCC
ATACGATGTTCCTGACTATGCGGGCTATCCCTATGACGTCCCGGACTATGCAGGATCCTATCCATATGAC
GTTCCAGATTACGCTGCTCAGTGCTGAGGCGCGCCACTTCTAAATAAGCGAATTTCTTATGATTTATGAT
TTTTATTATTAAATAAGTTATAAAAAAAATAAGTGTATACAAATTTTAAAGTGACTCTTAGGTTTTAAAA
CGAAAATTCTTATTCTTGAGTAACTCTTTCCTGTAGGTCAGGTTGCTTTCTCAGGTATAGTATGAGGTCG
CTCTTATTGACCACACCTCTACCGGCAGCATGCAAGCTTGGCGTAATCATGGTCATAGCTGTTTCCTGTG
TGAAATTGTTATCCGCTCACAATTCCACACAACATACGAGCCGGAAGCATAAAGTGTAAAGCCTGGGGTG
CCTAATGAGTGAGCTAACTCACATTAATTGCGTTGCGCTCACTGCCCGCTTTCCAGTCGGGAAACCTGTC
GTGCCAGCTGCATTAATGAATCGGCCAACGCGCGGGGAGAGGCGGTTTGCGTATTGGGCGCTCTTCCGCT
TCCTCGCTCACTGACTCGCTGCGCTCGGTCGTTCGGCTGCGGCGAGCGGTATCAGCTCACTCAAAGGCGG
TAATACGGTTATCCACAGAATCAGGGGATAACGCAGGAAAGAACATGTGAGCAAAAGGCCAGCAAAAGGC
CAGGAACCGTAAAAAGGCCGCGTTGCTGGCGTTTTTCCATAGGCTCCGCCCCCCTGACGAGCATCACAAA
AATCGACGCTCAAGTCAGAGGTGGCGAAACCCGACAGGACTATAAAGATACCAGGCGTTTCCCCCTGGAA
GCTCCCTCGTGCGCTCTCCTGTTCCGACCCTGCCGCTTACCGGATACCTGTCCGCCTTTCTCCCTTCGGG
AAGCGTGGCGCTTTCTCATAGCTCACGCTGTAGGTATCTCAGTTCGGTGTAGGTCGTTCGCTCCAAGCTG
GGCTGTGTGCACGAACCCCCCGTTCAGCCCGACCGCTGCGCCTTATCCGGTAACTATCGTCTTGAGTCCA
ACCCGGTAAGACACGACTTATCGCCACTGGCAGCAGCCACTGGTAACAGGATTAGCAGAGCGAGGTATGT
AGGCGGTGCTACAGAGTTCTTGAAGTGGTGGCCTAACTACGGCTACACTAGAAGAACAGTATTTGGTATC
TGCGCTCTGCTGAAGCCAGTTACCTTCGGAAAAAGAGTTGGTAGCTCTTGATCCGGCAAACAAACCACCG
CTGGTAGCGGTGGTTTTTTTGTTTGCAAGCAGCAGATTACGCGCAGAAAAAAAGGATCTCAAGAAGATCC
TTTGATCTTTTCTACGGGGTCTGACGCTCAGTGGAACGAAAACTCACGTTAAGGGATTTTGGTCATGAGA
TTATCAAAAAGGATCTTCACCTAGATCCTTTTAAATTAAAAATGAAGTTTTAAATCAATCTAAAGTATAT
ATGAGTAAACTTGGTCTGACAGTTACCAATGCTTAATCAGTGAGGCACCTATCTCAGCGATCTGTCTATT
TCGTTCATCCATAGTTGCCTGACTCCCCGTCGTGTAGATAACTACGATACGGGAGGGCTTACCATCTGGC
CCCAGTGCTGCAATGATACCGCGAGACCCACGCTCACCGGCTCCAGATTTATCAGCAATAAACCAGCCAG
CCGGAAGGGCCGAGCGCAGAAGTGGTCCTGCAACTTTATCCGCCTCCATCCAGTCTATTAATTGTTGCCG
GGAAGCTAGAGTAAGTAGTTCGCCAGTTAATAGTTTGCGCAACGTTGTTGCCATTGCTACAGGCATCGTG
GTGTCACGCTCGTCGTTTGGTATGGCTTCATTCAGCTCCGGTTCCCAACGATCAAGGCGAGTTACATGAT
CCCCCATGTTGTGCAAAAAAGCGGTTAGCTCCTTCGGTCCTCCGATCGTTGTCAGAAGTAAGTTGGCCGC
AGTGTTATCACTCATGGTTATGGCAGCACTGCATAATTCTCTTACTGTCATGCCATCCGTAAGATGCTTT
TCTGTGACTGGTGAGTACTCAACCAAGTCATTCTGAGAATAGTGTATGCGGCGACCGAGTTGCTCTTGCC
CGGCGTCAATACGGGATAATACCGCGCCACATAGCAGAACTTTAAAAGTGCTCATCATTGGAAAACGTTC
TTCGGGGCGAAAACTCTCAAGGATCTTACCGCTGTTGAGATCCAGTTCGATGTAACCCACTCGTGCACCC
AACTGATCTTCAGCATCTTTTACTTTCACCAGCGTTTCTGGGTGAGCAAAAACAGGAAGGCAAAATGCCG
CAAAAAAGGGAATAAGGGCGACACGGAAATGTTGAATACTCATACTCTTCCTTTTTCAATATTATTGAAG
CATTTATCAGGGTTATTGTCTCATGAGCGGATACATATTTGAATGTATTTAGAAAAATAAACAAATAGGG
GTTCCGCGCACATTTCCCCGAAAAGTGCCACCTGAACGAAGCATCTGTGCTTCATTTTGTAGAACAAAAA
TGCAACGCGAGAGCGCTAATTTTTCAAACAAAGAATCTGAGCTGCATTTTTACAGAACAGAAATGCAACG
CGAAAGCGCTATTTTACCAACGAAGAATCTGTGCTTCATTTTTGTAAAACAAAAATGCAACGCGAGAGCG
CTAATTTTTCAAACAAAGAATCTGAGCTGCATTTTTACAGAACAGAAATGCAACGCGAGAGCGCTATTTT
ACCAACAAAGAATCTATACTTCTTTTTTGTTCTACAAAAATGCATCCCGAGAGCGCTATTTTTCTAACAA
AGCATCTTAGATTACTTTTTTTCTCCTTTGTGCGCTCTATAATGCAGTCTCTTGATAACTTTTTGCACTG
TAGGTCCGTTAAGGTTAGAAGAAGGCTACTTTGGTGTCTATTTTCTCTTCCATAAAAAAAGCCTGACTCC
ACTTCCCGCGTTTACTGATTACTAGCGAAGCTGCGGGTGCATTTTTTCAAGATAAAGGCATCCCCGATTA
TATTCTATACCGATGTGGATTGCGCATACTTTGTGAACAGAAAGTGATAGCGTTGATGATTCTTCATTGG
TCAGAAAATTATGAACGGTTTCTTCTATTTTGTCTCTATATACTACGTATAGGAAATGTTTACATTTTCG
TATTGTTTTCGATTCACTCTATGAATAGTTCTTACTACAATTTTTTTGTCTAAAGAGTAATACTAGAGAT
AAACATAAAAAATGTAGAGGTCGAGTTTAGATGCAAGTTCAAGGAGCGAAAGGTGGATGGGTAGGTTATA
TAGGGATATAGCACAGAGATATATAGCAAAGAGATACTTTTGAGCAATGTTTGTGGAAGCGGTATTCGCA
ATATTTTAGTAGCTCGTTACAGTCCGGTGCGTTTTTGGTTTTTTGAAAGTGCGTCTTCAGAGCGCTTTTG
GTTTTCAAAAGCGCTCTGAAGTTCCTATACTTTCTAGAGAATAGGAACTTCGGAATAGGAACTTCAAAGC
GTTTCCGAAAACGAGCGCTTCCGAAAATGCAACGCGAGCTGCGCACATACAGCTCACTGTTCACGTCGCA
CCTATATCTGCGTGTTGCCTGTATATATATATACATGAGAAGAACGGCATAGTGCGTGTTTATGCTTAAA
TGCGTACTTATATGCGTCTATTTATGTAGGATGAAAGGTAGTCTAGTACCTCCTGTGATATTATCCCATT
CCATGCGGGGTATCGTATGCTTCCTTCAGCACTACCCTTTAGCTGTTCTATATGCTGCCACTCCTCAATT
GGATTAGTCTCATCCTTCAATGCTATCATTTCCTTTGATATTGGATCATACTAAGAAACCATTATTATCA
TGACATTAACCTATAAAAATAGGCGTATCACGAGGCCCTTTCGTCTCGCGCGTTTCGGTGATGACGGTGA
AAACCTCTGACACATGCAGCTCCCGGAGACGGTCACAGCTTGTCTGTAAGCGGATGCCGGGAGCAGACAA
GCCCGTCAGGGCGCGTCAGCGGGTGTTGGCGGGTGTCGGGGCTGGCTTAACTATGCGGCATCAGAGCAGA
TTGTACTGAGAGTGCACCATAGATCAACGACATTACTATATATATAATATAGGAAGCATTTAATAGAACA
GCATCGTAATATATGTGTACTTTGCAGTTATGACGCCAGATGGCAGTAGTGGAAGATATTCTTTATTGAA
AAATAGCTTGTCACCTTACGTACAATCTTGATCCGGAGCTTTTCTTTTTTTGCCGATTAAGAATTAATTC
GGTCGAAAAAAGAAAAGGAGAGGGCCAAGAGGGAGGGCATTGGTGACTATTGAGCACGTGAGTATACGTG
ATTAAGCACACAAAGGCAGCTTGGAGTATGTCTGTTATTAATTTCACAGGTAGTTCTGGTCCATTGGTGA
AAGTTTGCGGCTTGCAGAGCACAGAGGCCGCAGAATGTGCTCTAGATTCCGATGCTGACTTGCTGGGTAT
TATATGTGTGCCCAATAGAAAGAGAACAATTGACCCGGTTATTGCAAGGAAAATTTCAAGTCTTGTAAAA
GCATATAAAAATAGTTCAGGCACTCCGAAATACTTGGTTGGCGTGTTTCGTAATCAACCTAAGGAGGATG
TTTTGGCTCTGGTCAATGATTACGGCATTGATATCGTCCAACTGCATGGAGATGAGTCGTGGCAAGAATA
CCAAGAGTTCCTCGGTTTGCCAGTTATTAAAAGACTCGTATTTCCAAAAGACTGCAACATACTACTCAGT
GCAGCTTCACAGAAACCTCATTCGTTTATTCCCTTGTTTGATTCAGAAGCAGGTGGGACAGGTGAACTTT
TGGATTGGAACTCGATTTCTGACTGGGTTGGAAGGCAAGAGAGCCCCGAAAGCTTACATTTTATGTTAGC
TGGTGGACTGACGCCAGAAAATGTTGGTGATGCGCTTAGATTAAATGGCGTTATTGGTGTTGATGTAAGC
GGAGGTGTGGAGACAAATGGTGTAAAAGACTCTAACAAAATAGCAAATTTCGTCAAAAATGCTAAGAAAT
AGGTTATTACTGAGTAGTATTTATTTAAGTATTGTTTGTGCACTTGCCGATCTATGCGGTGTGAAATACC
GCACAGATGCGTAAGGAGAAAATACCGCATCAGGAAATTGTAAGCGTTAATATTTTGTTAAAATTCGCGT
TAAATTTTTGTTAAATCAGCTCATTTTTTAACCAATAGGCCGAAATCGGCAAAATCCCTTATAAATCAAA
AGAATAGACCGAGATAGGGT
[37 nt withheld, positions 7721-7757]
AAAGAACGTGGACTCCAACGTCAAAGG
[49 nt withheld, positions 7785-7833]
T
[91 nt withheld, positions 7835-7925]
G
[124 nt withheld, positions 7927-8050]
CCATTCGCCATTCAGGCTGCGCAACTGTTGGGAAGGGCGATCGGTGCGGGCCTCTTCGCTATTACGCCAG
CTGGCGAAAGGGGGATGTGCTGCAAGGCGATTAAGTTGGGTAACGCCAGGGTTTTCCCAGTCACGACGTT
Features (pLannotate 1.2.2; 22 found; start..end, strand, type, name):
     40..745     +  promoter       ADH1 promoter: S. cerevisiae ADH1; promoter for alcohol dehydrogenase 1
    755..779     +  protein_bind   attB1: mutant version of attB; recombination site for the Gateway® BP reaction BP Clonase™
    866..2222    +  gene           kanMX: yeast selectable marker conferring kanamycin resistance (Wach et al., 1994)
   2276..2300    -  protein_bind   attB2: mutant version of attB; recombination site for the Gateway® BP reaction BP Clonase™
   2332..2442    +  CDS            ubiquitin (fragment): Saccharomyces cerevisiae ubiquitin
   2446..2535    +  CDS            3xHA: three tandem HA epitope tags
   2568..2755    +  terminator     ADH1 terminator: S. cerevisiae ADH1; transcription terminator for the S. cerevisiae alcohol dehydrogenase 1 (ADH1) gene
   2806..2822    -  protein_bind   lac operator: The lac repressor binds to the lac operator to inhibit transcription in E. coli. This inhibition can be relieved by adding lactose or isopropyl-β-D-thiogalactopyranoside (IPTG). lac repressor encoded by lacI
   2830..2860    -  promoter       lac promoter: promoter for the E. coli lac operon
   2875..2896    -  protein_bind   CAP binding site: CAP binding activates transcription in the presence of cAMP. E. coli catabolite activator protein
   2909..3001    -  CDS            lacI (fragment): lac repressor; lacI; The lac repressor binds to the lac operator to inhibit transcription in E. coli. This inhibition can be relieved by adding lactose or isopropyl-β-D-thiogalactopyranoside (IPTG).
   3184..3772    -  rep_origin     ori: high-copy-number ColE1/pMB1/pBR322/pUC origin of replication
   3943..4803    -  CDS            AmpR: β-lactamase; bla; confers resistance to ampicillin, carbenicillin, and related antibiotics
   4804..4908    -  promoter       AmpR promoter: bla
   4935..6277    -  rep_origin     2μ ori: yeast 2μ plasmid origin of replication
   6345..6380    +  CDS            rop (fragment): Rop protein, which maintains plasmids at low copy number; rop
   6482..6531    +  misc_feature   bom (fragment): basis of mobility region from pBR322
   6670..6817    +  promoter       TRP1 promoter: S. cerevisiae TRP1
   6818..7492    +  CDS            TRP1: phosphoribosylanthranilate isomerase, required for tryptophan biosynthesis; S. cerevisiae TRP1; yeast auxotrophic marker
   7543..7594    +  misc_feature   bom (fragment): basis of mobility region from pBR322
   7622..8050    -  rep_origin     f1 ori (sequence partly withheld): f1 bacteriophage origin of replication; arrow indicates direction of (+) strand synthesis
   8054..18      -  CDS            lacZα (fragment) (across the origin): LacZα fragment of β-galactosidase; lacZ fragment
