[The description below was written by a language model from this plasmid's Addgene catalogue record and pLannotate feature annotations shown in this document.]
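Description:
pXNgate21-3HA is an empty yeast expression backbone that serves as the prey vector in the mating-based split-ubiquitin assay, a genetic system for detecting protein interactions that is particularly suited to membrane proteins. It is an E. coli–yeast shuttle plasmid of about 8.2 kb. In bacteria it replicates from a high-copy ColE1/pUC-type origin under ampicillin selection (AmpR), and an f1 origin is also present. In yeast it is maintained by the 2μ origin and selected through the TRP1 auxotrophic marker driven by its own promoter. Remnants of lac promoter/operator, lacZα, lacI, rop and bom sequences are carried over from parental cloning vectors.

The expression cassette runs from the S. cerevisiae ADH1 promoter to the ADH1 terminator. Directly after the promoter lie attB1 and attB2 sequences that flank a kanMX marker, which accounts for the G418 selection listed in the record. Downstream of attB2 comes a ubiquitin fragment, corresponding to the NubG tag described in the catalogue entry, followed by a 3xHA epitope tag. The purpose line indicates that preys are inserted by in vivo cloning. The layout suggests that an open reading frame carrying matching attB-derived ends recombines in yeast with the vector and displaces the kanMX stuffer. This would yield a prey protein fused at its C terminus to NubG-3HA, consistent with the recorded C-terminal tag position.

In the assay, interaction of this prey with a bait carrying the complementary C-terminal ubiquitin half reconstitutes ubiquitin and triggers a reporter readout, while the HA tags allow immunodetection of the fusion. The record lists no insert.
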