Addgene plasmid #105078: pXNgate21-3HA
Purpose: (Empty Backbone) Yeast mating-based Split Ubiquitin Assay, prey vector for in vivo cloning
Depositing lab: Wolf Frommer. Depositing organization: Eberhard Karls Universitaet Tuebingen. Publication: K+ channel interactions detected by a genetic system optimized for systematic studies of membrane protein interactions. Obrdlik P, El-Bakkoury M, Hamacher T, Cappellaro C, Vilarino C, Fleischer C, Ellerbrok H, Kamuzinzi R, Ledent V, Blaudez D, Sanders D, Revuelta JL, Boles E, Andre B, Frommer WB. Proc Natl Acad Sci U S A. 2004 Aug 17;101(33):12242-7. Epub 2004 Aug 6. 10.1073/pnas.0404467101 PubMed 15299147.
Backbone
  Vector backbone: pXNgate21-3HA
  Vector type: Yeast Expression
  Selectable markers: TRP1 ; G418
  Tag / fusion protein: NubG (C terminal on backbone)
Growth in bacteria
  Bacterial resistance: Ampicillin, 100 μg/mL
  Growth temperature: 37°C
  Growth strain: DH5alpha
  Copy number: High Copy
Gene/Insert
  Gene/Insert name: None
  Tag / fusion protein: NubG (C terminal on backbone)
Terms and licenses: Academic/Nonprofit Terms; Industry Terms: Not Available to Industry
How to cite: pXNgate21-3HA was a gift from Wolf Frommer (Addgene plasmid # 105078 ; http://n2t.net/addgene:105078 ; RRID:Addgene_105078)
